Addgene plasmid #149617: pBSV2G_PresTL-sgRNA500
Purpose: (Empty Backbone) gRNA expression in B. burgdorferi, parental vector
Depositing lab: Christine Jacobs-Wagner. Depositing organization: Yale University. Publication: A CRISPR interference platform for selective downregulation of gene expression in Borrelia burgdorferi. Takacs CN, Scott M, Chang Y, Kloos ZA, Irnov I, Rosa PA, Liu J, Jacobs-Wagner C. Appl Environ Microbiol. 2020 Nov 30. pii: AEM.02519-20. doi: 10.1128/AEM.02519-20. PubMed 33257311.
Backbone
  Vector backbone: pBSV2G_2
  Backbone manufacturer: CJW lab
  Modifications to backbone: empty gRNA cassette
  Vector type: Bacterial Expression, CRISPR
Growth in bacteria
  Bacterial resistance: Gentamicin, 10 μg/mL
  Growth temperature: 30°C
  Growth strain: DH5alpha
  Copy number: High Copy
Gene/Insert
  Gene/Insert name: None
  Promoter: PresTL
  Cloning method: Restriction Enzyme; 5′ cloning site Unknown (unknown if destroyed); 3′ cloning site Unknown (unknown if destroyed)
  Sequencing primers: 5′ Unknown
Terms and licenses: Academic/Nonprofit Terms; Industry Terms: Not Available to Industry
How to cite: pBSV2G_PresTL-sgRNA500 was a gift from Christine Jacobs-Wagner (Addgene plasmid # 149617 ; http://n2t.net/addgene:149617 ; RRID:Addgene_149617)
