[The description below was written by a language model from this plasmid's Addgene catalogue record and pLannotate feature annotations shown in this document.]
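Description:
pBSV2G_PresTL-sgRNA500 is an empty parental vector for expressing single guide RNAs in the Lyme disease spirochete Borrelia burgdorferi, built on the pBSV2G_2 backbone as part of a CRISPR interference platform for selective downregulation of gene expression in that organism. It is propagated in E. coli through a high-copy ColE1/pUC-type origin and selected with gentamicin via the aacC1 gentamicin acetyltransferase gene (GmR). The annotated Borrelia hslU fragment lying immediately upstream of GmR probably corresponds to borrelial sequence driving the marker, although the record does not say so. A large stretch of the 6.2 kb sequence downstream of the E. coli origin carries no meaningful annotation; the short hit to a yeast ADH1 promoter there is almost certainly spurious. The record does not describe the elements that maintain the plasmid in B. burgdorferi, but this unannotated region is the likely location for them.

The guide cassette is listed as driven by the PresTL promoter, which the automated annotation does not detect. Upstream of the Streptococcus pyogenes Cas9 gRNA scaffold sits a roughly 500 bp fragment of firefly luciferase coding sequence. Given the "sgRNA500" name and the "empty gRNA cassette" description, this fragment most plausibly acts as a non-functional stuffer to be replaced by a target-specific spacer, though the cloning sites are recorded as unknown. Residual lac elements (lac promoter, operator, CAP site, and lacI and lacZα fragments) flank the cassette and appear to be cloning-vector remnants. The plasmid encodes no Cas9 or dCas9, so guides cloned into it must be paired with a separately supplied dCas9 source to achieve knockdown.
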