Features (pLannotate 1.2.2; 11 found; start..end, strand, type, name):
      1..17      +  protein_bind   lac operator: The lac repressor binds to the lac operator to inhibit transcription in E. coli. This inhibition can be relieved by adding lactose or isopropyl-β-D-thiogalactopyranoside (IPTG). lac repressor encoded by lacI
    254..751     +  CDS            LUCI_PHOPY (fragment): Experimental evidence at protein level: Swiss-Prot protein existence level 1. Produces green light with a wavelength of 562 nm. From Photinus pyralis (Common eastern firefly) (Lampyris pyralis).
    760..835     +  misc_RNA       gRNA scaffold: guide RNA scaffold for the Streptococcus pyogenes CRISPR/Cas9 system
    852..1006    +  CDS            lacZα (fragment): LacZα fragment of β-galactosidase; lacZ fragment
   1025..1399    +  CDS            hslU (fragment): HSLU_BORBU - Protein inferred from homology: Swiss-Prot protein existence level 3. ATPase subunit of a proteasome-like degradation complex; this subunit has chaperone activity. The binding of ATP and its subsequent hydrolysis by HslU are essential for unfolding of protein substrates subsequently hydrolyzed by HslV. HslU recognizes the N-terminal part of its protein substrates and unfolds these before they are guided to HslV for hydrolysis. From Borrelia burgdorferi (strain ATCC 35210 / B31 / CIP 102532 / DSM 4680).
   1436..1969    +  CDS            GmR: gentamycin acetyltransferase; aacC1; confers resistance to gentamycin
   2072..2660    +  rep_origin     ori: high-copy-number ColE1/pMB1/pBR322/pUC origin of replication
   3626..3642    -  promoter       ADH1 promoter (fragment): S. cerevisiae ADH1; promoter for alcohol dehydrogenase 1
   6032..6124    +  CDS            lacI (fragment): lac repressor; lacI; The lac repressor binds to the lac operator to inhibit transcription in E. coli. This inhibition can be relieved by adding lactose or isopropyl-β-D-thiogalactopyranoside (IPTG).
   6137..6158    +  protein_bind   CAP binding site: CAP binding activates transcription in the presence of cAMP. E. coli catabolite activator protein
   6173..6203    +  promoter       lac promoter: promoter for the E. coli lac operon
>Addgene plasmid #149617 | pBSV2G_PresTL-sgRNA500 | addgene full sequence | sequence record 318185 | Addgene NGS Result
TTGTGAGCGGATAACAATTTCACACAGGAAACAGCTATGACATGATTACGAATTCGAGCTCCGAAGTTTA
TTATTTTATGATTTAAATTAATAAAAAGATTTATCGGTGTGAATAGAATATTTCTTTGGTTTATTATGCA
TCCTAGTACATATTATATAATTTAATTTAATATATAAGCATATTTTTTTAAAATCAGAAATTTTTTACTT
AGCTAAAGATTTTAAACTTGGTATAATTGAATTGGAAGAGCCAAAGTCAACACTTATAGACAAATATGAT
CTTTCTAACCTTCACGAAATAGCATCAGGGGGAGCACCTTTGTCTAAGGAAGTAGGAGAGGCAGTTGCAA
AGAGGTTTCATTTACCCGGAATTAGGCAAGGATATGGGTTAACAGAAACCACATCTGCAATTTTAATTAC
ACCTGAAGGAGATGATAAACCAGGAGCTGTTGGGAAGGTTGTTCCTTTTTTTGAGGCTAAAGTTGTTGAT
TTAGATACTGGAAAGACTTTAGGAGTTAATCAAAGAGGCGAGTTATGTGTAAGAGGACCTATGATAATGT
CAGGATACGTAAATAATCCAGAAGCTACAAATGCATTGATAGATAAAGATGGTTGGTTACACTCAGGCGA
TATAGCTTATTGGGACGAAGATGAACACTTTTTTATAGTTGATAGATTGAAATCTTTGATTAAGTATAAA
GGTTATCAAGTAGCTCCAGCAGAATTGGAAAGTATTTTATTGCAACACCCAGCTCTTCCGTTTTAGAGCT
AGAAATAGCAAGTTAAAATAAGGCTAGTCCGTTATCAACTTGAAAAAGTGGCACCGAGTCGGTGCTTTTT
TTGAAGCTTGGCACTGGCCGTCGTTTTACAACGTCGTGACTGGGAAAACCCTGGCGTTACCCAACTTAAT
CGCCTTGCAGCACATCCCCCTTTCGCCAGCTGGCGTAATAGCGAAGAGGCCCGCACCGATCGCCCTTCCC
AACAGTTGCGCAGCCTGAATGGCGAATGGCGCGGCCGCCCTAGGTTAATACCCGAGCTTCAAGGAAGATT
TCCTATTAAGGTTGAACTTAAGAGCTTAAGCATAGACGATTTGAAAAAAATTTTAAAACAAACAAAAAAT
TCTTTAATAAAACAATATGTTGCGATGTTTAAGGTTTATGATTTAGATTTAAAGTTTAGTGAGGAAGCTA
TAGATAGAATTGCAGAGCTTACTTTTAATATGAATCTTGAGAGTGAAAATCTTGGTGCCAGAAGACTTCA
CGGTGTTATGGAAATAGTGCTTGCAGATCTTTTTTTTGAAGTGCCTGGCAGTAAGTTGAAAAAATTTGAA
ATAAACTTGGACTATGTTAATAAAAAAATACAAATTAACGAACAAAAAGATTTGAATTATTATATAATTT
AGTTAAAAGCAATTTTAAATGAGGGAGGTTTCCATATGTTACGCAGCAGCAACGATGTTACGCAGCAGGG
CAGTCGCCCTAAAACAAAGTTAGGTGGCTCAAGTATGGGCATCATTCGCACATGTAGGCTCGGCCCTGAC
CAAGTCAAATCCATGCGGGCTGCTCTTGATCTTTTCGGTCGTGAGTTCGGAGACGTAGCCACCTACTCCC
AACATCAGCCGGACTCCGATTACCTCGGGAACTTGCTCCGTAGTAAGACATTCATCGCGCTTGCTGCCTT
CGACCAAGAAGCGGTTGTTGGCGCTCTCGCGGCTTACGTTCTGCCCAAGTTTGAGCAGCCGCGTAGTGAG
ATCTATATCTATGATCTCGCAGTCTCCGGCGAGCACCGGAGGCAGGGCATTGCCACCGCGCTCATCAATC
TCCTCAAGCATGAGGCCAACGCGCTTGGTGCTTATGTGATCTACGTGCAAGCAGATTACGGTGACGATCC
CGCAGTGGCTCTCTATACAAAGTTGGGCATACGGGAAGAAGTGATGCACTTTGATATCGACCCAAGTACC
GCCACCTAACAATTCGTTCAAGCCGAGATCGGCTTACGCGTCCAAAATCCCTTAACGTGAGTTTTCGTTC
CACTGAGCGTCAGACCCCGTAGAAAAGATCAAAGGATCTTCTTGAGATCCTTTTTTTCTGCGCGTAATCT
GCTGCTTGCAAACAAAAAAACCACCGCTACCAGCGGTGGTTTGTTTGCCGGATCAAGAGCTACCAACTCT
TTTTCCGAAGGTAACTGGCTTCAGCAGAGCGCAGATACCAAATACTGTTCTTCTAGTGTAGCCGTAGTTA
GGCCACCACTTCAAGAACTCTGTAGCACCGCCTACATACCTCGCTCTGCTAATCCTGTTACCAGTGGCTG
CTGCCAGTGGCGATAAGTCGTGTCTTACCGGGTTGGACTCAAGACGATAGTTACCGGATAAGGCGCAGCG
GTCGGGCTGAACGGGGGGTTCGTGCACACAGCCCAGCTTGGAGCGAACGACCTACACCGAACTGAGATAC
CTACAGCGTGAGCTATGAGAAAGCGCCACGCTTCCCGAAGGGAGAAAGGCGGACAGGTATCCGGTAAGCG
GCAGGGTCGGAACAGGAGAGCGCACGAGGGAGCTTCCAGGGGGAAACGCCTGGTATCTTTATAGTCCTGT
CGGGTTTCGCCACCTCTGACTTGAGCGTCGATTTTTGTGATGCTCGTCAGGGGGGCGGAGCCTATGGAAA
AACGCCAGCAACGCGGCCTTTTTACGGTTCCTGGCCTTTTGCTGGCCTTTTGCTCACATGTTCTTTCCTG
CACTAGATCCCCGGCAAGTTCATCCTTAGGGTTTTCATATCTCTTAAAAAGTCAATTTCTGCTTGATTAA
TTTCTTGTGGATTATTGTTTTTGCGGTTTTTCATTTTTTATCTCCTTGAGTATTGAATTTTTTCTTATAT
ATAAAATATAGCAAAAACTATTTTTGCCAACTTTTTTACAAAAAATTTTTTATTAAAACACTTAGGGCTT
TGCTAAATTCTCTTTTAAAAGAACTTAGTAAAGCCCTATGGATTTAAGAACTGATTATACTTACGTAGTA
AAAATACTACAGATATTAATAGTATAGACCATATCAAAATCATAATCAATTTATATTTATCTAAAATTGT
GGTCCATACAAAATACAAAAAAATTAGGTTTTTCTAAATTCTATTTTAAAAGAACTTAGTAACACCTAAT
CTCTAAATTACTTACAAAATTCTAAAATTAGATTTTTAGTTCTTCATATTTCTTTAAAAGTTTTTTAAGA
AAATCTTTTTGATTTTCAAAAATTTCATGCATCATAAAACTAGTAAATTTGGATTTTTTTTTGTAAAAAT
CATAACTTTCTTGGGTTTTAAGTTGAAATCTTAATGGTTTTATTGGATTTTGCCTAGATTTTTTTAACGC
CGGACTTTCTTTATCTTTTATAAAATTATAAGAATTTTTAATACCATTTTCTATTAAATAATCTTCTTTT
ATAAGCCCCTCTTGCAGTGCAGTTGCTAATCTTAAATACTTATACGCTTGAGTTTTTGCTACATCAAAGT
CTTTTATAAAATCAAGAAAAGTTTTATAACCATCAAATTTATAATATTGATTATCTTTTATTTCTTTTAA
AATTTTAATATTTTCCACCCTGTGGAATATTTCTTTTTTGAAATTGTCATTTAACTTTTCCTTTAGTGTC
TTGTAATAAGAAATTTTACTTTCATTAATCATTAAATTTTGTTCAACATAAGTATCTATCTTTTTTGTTA
AAACTTTAACAACACGTTTTTTTTCCATAAAAATTTTCCTTTATTTTTGCAACATTTTCCTTAATTGATA
TAATTGTTACTATTTTAGATTTTTTAATATCCACTTAAGAATTAATCCCTCACTAGAATATTTTTTATTA
TAGAATTCATATACATGTTTTTCTAAATCTATAAATTTATCAACAATTGCTTTATTATAGGGTGTATCTA
TCTTTTCTTTTCTTAATAATCGTCTCATATTCTTTAAATAACAACAAACACTGCCGGTTTTAAACCTAAA
TTCTATGTAATATATTTTTGAAAAAGTATATACATTTTCAACCCCGTTTATTTCATACTTTACAAAAACA
TTATTTATTGGTTTTCTATAACCATAGTAAATGCCTAAAAATTTGTCCCCGTCTTTCATAGGATATAGAT
AAAGTTTTTGAATCTCTGATTTATCTAATAATTTTTCAAAAAAAATTATACACCGCTTTTGTTTGTTACT
AACTACTCTATGCAATGCCTTTAATATTTTTGTGTGATATATATTTTTATCACCTTTTTTTTCTTTCAGC
AGGAAGATACTTTCTTTTGGAAATTTAATTTTTTGTTCATTTATTCTTGCAGCCTTAAGTCCGATTTTCA
TATTTAATCCTTATATAGCCTTTCTATTTAATTCTTTTAAACTCAATAAACTTTTTTGGTTTTTCATTAG
TTCTAATAATTCGCAATAATATGTGCAAAACACTTTATTGTATTCTATTTTCTTTTGGTTATTCAAATAT
TCTTTTATAATTGGCTTTAGAAGTTCAATATTTACTTCTTTTTTTAGTTGTTCAATAAGGATATTGAAAA
TGTTTGTTTTTAAATCTTGATAATTTTGTTGAGAATTTTCTTTTTTTCTTTCAATTGACTTCTCTAATTT
ACGCTTTATATTGTTTAAATCGCTATATTTATGACTTTCAATAATAAAATGAGGCTTAAATTTGTAATTT
TCGTATATTTTTTGGAAACTTGTTTCTAATTGTTTAGAATTATATTCATTTTTTTCAAATTCTTTTTGAG
TGTTGCATAGAATTTCCTTTAATTTTTCTTGTTTTTCTTTCATACAAGATTTAGTAAAATGTATATTTTT
ATTTTTTAGTAATTTAATTTCTATTATTTTTATGATTTTAAGTATTTTGATTATATTATCTTTATCAATA
TTTAAATTGAATAAAATTGTAAGAAAAATTGAAAGAATTTTTTTACATAAAAAGTTACATTTATTGAAGT
AATTTCTTACTTGATACTTTTCTATTTCATTAATCTTTCTTTCTTCTTTTATATTATTTTTATTATTTAA
ACACTCCTTTAAATCTACACTCCCATTTTTAGTAAATCTATCTTTAAGGCCCCTTGAAACTCTATTTTGA
AATCTTAAATCTTTTTTTTCTTGAAAGTATTTATAGATTTTTTGGTAACATTCTTTTTTTGAAAAATTAA
GTTGATAGTATATTTCGGTCCCCAAATTTACCCCTAAGTGTTTGTGATAATTAGTTGTGACTTTAAATTC
TTTTTCTAATTTGTAAAGGTAATTTTGCAGTGTTTTTAGTTTAACGGGTGTTTGACTATTTCTTTTAAGG
TTTTCATTAAAGTAATAGAGTATGTTTTTTTGTGTGTATTTCTTATATGTTTTATTTATGTACGCTAGTG
TTGAGATAAGGACTACTAATTTATACTGTAATTTATTGTAGCAAGTTGTGGTTTTACTGGTTTTGTTTAT
ATTAGATAAGTTTTCCATTTATAGCTCCTTGAATACCGGATTTTTTATCTATAAAGTATATATATCACAA
TTTTGATTTAAAAGTAAATTCTTTTTTTAAAAATACAAAAATTTTTTATAAATTATATAGACCATGATAT
TGTATTAATACTAATTGATTTTAATTTAAGGTTGAACTAAAATAAACATAGTTTTGTAGAAAATAATTTT
TCATTATTTTGCTACTTGATATTGGATCGTAAAAATATTAGGGCTTTACAAAGTTCTTTTAAAAGAGAAT
TTAGTAAAGCCCTAAGTCTTTTAATAAAAAATTTTTTGTAAAAAAGTTGGCAAAAATAGTTTTTGCTATA
TATTTATATATAAGAAAAAATTCAATACTCAAGGAGATAAAAAATGGAAAACTTAAACAATAATCCACAA
AAAATTAATCAAATAAATAAGCAAACTAATTTTATTGGTTTTGAAAATTTTATAGAACTTGATAATCAAG
TTAATCAAACTAAAGAAAAAAGTAAATTAAGTAAGATAGGTAAGAAATTACCCGGAATAAGCAGTCAAGT
CTAGTGCGGCCGCGCCCAATACGCAAACCGCCTCTCCCCGCGCGTTGGCCGATTCATTAATGCAGCTGGC
ACGACAGGTTTCCCGACTGGAAAGCGGGCAGTGAGCGCAACGCAATTAATGTGAGTTAGCTCACTCATTA
GGCACCCCAGGCTTTACACTTTATGCTTCCGGCTCGTATGTTGTGTGGAA
